>Addgene plasmid | pAC-BETAipi | analyzer sequence | sequence record 83121
GAATTCCGGATGAGCATTCATCAGGCGGGCAAGAATGTGAATAAAGGCCGGATAAAACTTGTGCTTATTT
TTCTTTACGGTCTTTAAAAAGGCCGTAATATCCAGCTGAACGGTCTGGTTATAGGTACATTGAGCAACTG
ACTGAAATGCCTCAAAATGTTCTTTACGATGCCATTGGGATATATCAACGGTGGTATATCCAGTGATTTT
TTTCTCCATTTTAGCTTCCTTAGCTCCTGAAAATCTCGATAACTCAAAAAATACGCCCGGTAGTGATCTT
ATTTCATTATGGTGAAAGTTGGAACCTCTTACGTGCCGATCAACGTCTCATTTTCGCCAAAAGTTGGCCC
AGGGCTTCCCGGTATCAACAGGGACACCAGGATTTATTTATTCTGCGAAGTGATCTTCCGTCACAGGTAT
TTATTCGGCGCAAAGTGCGTCGGGTGATGCTGCCAACTTACTGATTTAGTGTATGATGGTGTTTTTGAGG
TGCTCCAGTGGCTTCTGTTTCTATCAGCTGTCCCTCCTGTTCAGCTACTGACGGGGTGGTGCGTAACGGC
AAAAGCACCGCCGGACATCAGCGCTAGCGGAGTGTATACTGGCTTACTATGTTGGCACTGATGAGGGTGT
CAGTGAAGTGCTTCATGTGGCAGGAGAAAAAAGGCTGCACCGGTGCGTCAGCAGAATATGTGATACAGGA
TATATTCCGCTTCCTCGCTCACTGACTCGCTACGCTCGGTCGTTCGACTGCGGCGAGCGGAAATGGCTTA
CGAACGGGGCGGAGATTTCCTGGAAGATGCCAGGAAGATACTTAACAGGGAAGTGAGAGGGCCGCGGCAA
AGCCGTTTTTCCATAGGCTCCGCCCCCCTGACAAGCATCACGAAATCTGACGCTCAAATCAGTGGTGGCG
AAACCCGACAGGACTATAAAGATACCAGGCGTTTCCCCCTGGCGGCTCCCTCGTGCGCTCTCCTGTTCCT
GCCTTTCGGTTTACCGGTGTCATTCCGCTGTTATGGCCGCGTTTGTCTCATTCCACGCCTGACACTCAGT
TCCGGGTAGGCAGTTCGCTCCAAGCTGGACTGTATGCACGAACCCCCCGTTCAGTCCGACCGCTGCGCCT
TATCCGGTAACTATCGTCTTGAGTCCAACCCGGAAAGACATGCAAAAGCACCACTGGCAGCAGCCACTGG
TAATTGATTTAGAGGAGTTAGTCTTGAAGTCATGCGCCGGTTAAGGCTAAACTGAAAGGACAAGTTTTGG
TGACTGCGCTCCTCCAAGCCAGTTACCTCGGTTCAAAGAGTTGGTAGCTCAGAGAACCTTCGAAAAACCG
CCCTGCAAGGCGGTTTTTTCGTTTTCAGAGCAAGAGATTACGCGCAGACCAAAACGATCTCAAGAAGATC
ATCTTATTAATCAGATAAAATATTTCTAGATTTCAGTGCAATTTATCTCTTCAAATGTAGCACCTGAAGT
CAGCCCCATACGATATAAGTTGTAATTCTCATGTTTGACAGCTTATCATCGATAAGCTTTAATGCGGTAG
TTTATCACAGTTAAATTGCTAACGCAGTCAGGCACCGTGTATGAAATCTAACAATGCGCTCATCGTCATC
CTCGGCACCGTCACCCTGGATGCTGTAGGCATAGGCTTGGTTATGCCGGTACTGCCGGGCCTCTTGCGGG
ATATCGTCCATTCCGACAGCATCGCCAGTCACTATGGCGTGCTGCTAGCGCTATATGCGTTGATGCAATT
TCTATGCGCACCCGTTCTCGGAGCACTGTCCGACCGCTTTGGCCGCCGCCCAGTCCTGCTCGCTTCGCTA
CTTGGAGCCACTATCGACTACGCGATCATGGCGACCACACCCGTCCTGTGGATCTAAAGGCACAGCGTCT
CATGCTTCGCACAATGTAAAACTGCTTCAGAACCTGGCGAGAGCTATCCGCGCGGTCTACGGTTAACTGA
TACTAAAAGACAATTCAGCGGGTAACCTTGCAATGGTGAGTGGCAGTAAAGCGGGCGTTTCGCCTCATCG
CGAAATAGAAGTAATGAGACAATCCATTGACGATCACCTGGCTGGCCTGTTACCTGAAACCGACAGCCAG
GATATCGTCAGCCTTGCGATGCGTGAAGGCGTCATGGCACCCGGTAAACGGATCCGTCCGCTGCTGATGC
TGCTGGCCGCCCGCGACCTCCGCTACCAGGGCAGTATGCCTACGCTGCTCGATCTCGCCTGCGCCGTTGA
ACTGACCCATACCGCGTCGCTGATGCTCGACGACATGCCCTGCATGGACAACGCCGAGCTGCGCCGCGGT
CAGCCCACTACCCACAAAAAATTTGGTGAGAGCGTGGCGATCCTTGCCTCCGTTGGGCTGCTCTCTAAAG
CCTTTGGTCTGATCGCCGCCACCGGCGATCTGCCGGGGGAGAGGCGTGCCCAGGCGGTCAACGAGCTCTC
TACCGCCGTGGGCGTGCAGGGCCTGGTACTGGGGCAGTTTCGCGATCTTAACGATGCCGCCCTCGACCGT
ACCCCTGACGCTATCCTCAGCACCAACCACCTCAAGACCGGCATTCTGTTCAGCGCGATGCTGCAGATCG
TCGCCATTGCTTCCGCCTCGTCGCCGAGCACGCGAGAGACGCTGCACGCCTTCGCCCTCGACTTCGGCCA
GGCGTTTCAACTGCTGGACGATCTGCGTGACGATCACCCGGAAACCGGTAAAGATCGCAATAAGGACGCG
GGAAAATCGACGCTGGTCAACCGGCTGGGCGCAGACGCGGCCCGGCAAAAGCTGCGCGAGCATATTGATT
CCGCCGACAAACACCTCACTTTTGCCTGTCCGCAGGGCGGCGCCATCCGACAGTTTATGCATCTGTGGTT
TGGCCATCACCTTGCCGACTGGTCACCGGTCATGAAAATCGCCTGATACCGCCCTTTTGGGTTCAAGCAG
TACATAACGATGGAACCACATTACAGGAGTAGTGATGAATGAAGGACGAGCGCCTTGTTCAGCGTAAGAA
CGATCATCTGGATATCGTTCTCGACCCCCGTCGCGCCGTAACTCAGGCTAGCGCAGGTTTTGAGCGCTGG
CGCTTTACCCACTGCGCCCTGCCAGAGCTGAATTTTAGCGACATCACGCTGGAAACCACCTTCCTGAATC
GGCAGCTACAGGCTCCGCTGCTGATCAGCTCCATGACCGGCGGCGTTGAGCGCTCGCGCCATATCAACCG
CCACCTCGCCGAGGCGGCGCAGGTGCTAAAAATTGCGATGGGGGTGGGCTCCCAGCGCGTCGCCATTGAG
AGCGACGCGGGCTTAGGGCTGGATAAAACCCTGCGGCAGCTGGCTCCGGACGTGCCGCTGCTGGCGAACC
TCGGCGCGGCGCAGCTGACCGGCAGAAAAGGTATTGATTACGCCCGACGGGCCGTGGAGATGATCGAGGC
GGATGCGCTGATTGTGCACCTAAACCCGCTGCAGGAGGCGCTACAGCCCGGCGGCGATCGCGACTGGCGC
GGACGGCTGGCGGCTATTGAAACTCTGGTCCGCGAGCTGCCCGTTCCGCTGGTGGTGAAAGAGGTGGGAG
CCGGTATCTCCCGAACCGTGGCCGGGCAGCTGATCGATGCCGGCGTTACCGTGATTGACGTCGCGGGCGC
GGGCGGCACCAGCTGGGCCGCCGTTGAAGGCGAGCGGGCGGCCACCGAGCAGCAGCGCAGCGTGGCCAAC
GTCTTTGCCGACTGGGGGATCCCCACCGCTGAGGCGCTGGTTGACATTGCCGAGGCCTGGCCGCAGATGC
CCCTTATTGCCTCGGGCGGGATTAAAAACGGCGTCGACGCGGCGAAAGCGCTGCGGCTCGGCGCGTGCAT
GGTAGGGCAGGCCGCCGCCGTGCTCGGCAGCGCAGGCGTCTCCACGGAGAAGGTGATCGATCACTTCAAC
GTGATTATTGAGCAGCTGCGGGTGGCCTGCTTCTGCACCGGCAGCCGCAGCCTGAGCGATCTAAAGCAGG
CTGATATCCGCTATGTGCGGGATACGCCATGAGCCATTTTGCCATTGTGGCACCGCCGCTCTACAGTCAT
GCGGTGGCGCTGCATGCCCTGGCGCTGGAGATGGCCCAACGCGGCCACTCGACCAGCCGCGCTACGTTGC
CGAGGCTAATCTGGTGATCACCCACGGCGGTCTCAATACCGTACTGGATGCGCTGGCTGCCGCGACGCCG
GTGCTGGCGGTGCCACTCTCTTTCGACCAGCCCGCCGTGGCTGCCCGGCTGGTCTATAACGGGCTGGGTC
GCCGGGTATCGCGCTTTGCCAGACAGCAGACGCTGGCGGATGAGATTGCCCAACTGCTGGGGGATGAGAC
GCTGCATCAGCGTCTGGCGACGGCCCGCCAGCAGCTTAACGACGCCGGGGGCACGCCCCGTGCGGCGACC
CTGATTGAACAGGCCATAGCAGGGAGTGAGAGCGTATCGTGAGGGATCTGATTTTAGTCGGCGGCGGCCT
GGCCAACGGGCTGATCGCCTGGCGTCTGCGCCAGCGCTACCCGCAGCTTAACCTGCTGCTGATCGAGGCC
GGGGAGCAGCCCGGCGGGAACCATACCTGGTCATTCCATGAAGACGATCTGACTCCCGGGCAGCACGCCT
GGCTGGCCCCGCTGGTGGCCCACGCCTGGCCGGGCTATGAGGTGCAGTTTCCCGATCTTCGCCGTCGCCT
CGCGCGCGGCTACTACTCCATTACCTCAGAGCGCTTTGCCGAGGCCCTGCATCAGGCGCTGGGGGAGAAC
ATCTGGCTAAACTGTTCGGTGAGCGAGGTGTTACCCAATAGCGTGCGCCTTGCCAACGGTGAGGCGCTGC
TTGCCGGAGCGGTGATTGACGGACGCGGCGTGACCGCCAGTTCGGCGATGCAAACCGGCTATCAGCTCTT
TCTTGGTCAGCAGTGGCGGCTGACACAGCCCCACGGCCTGACCGTACCGATCCTGATGGATGCCACGGTG
GCGCAGCAGCAGGGCTATCGCTTTGTCTACACGCTGCCGCTCTCCGCCGACACGCTGCTGATCGAGGATA
CGCGCTACGCCAATGTCCCGCAGCGTGATGATAATGCCCTACGCCAGACGGTTACCGACTATGCTCACAG
CAAAGGGTGGCAGCTGGCCCAGCTTGAACGCGAGGAGACCGGCTGTCTGCCGATTACCCTGGCGGGTGAC
ATCCAGGCTCTGTGGGCCGATGCGCCGGGCGTGCCGCGCTCGGGAATGCGGGCTGGGCTATTTCACCCTA
CCACTGGCTATTCGCTGCCGCTGGCGGTGGCCCTTGCCGACGCGATTGCCGACAGCCCGCGGCTGGGCAG
CGTTCCGCTCTATCAGCTCACCCGGCAGTTTGCCGAACGCCACTGGCGCAGGCAGGGATTCTTCCGCCTG
CTGAACCGGATGCTTTTCCTGGCCGGGCGCGAGGAGAACCGCTGGCGGGTGATGCAGCGCTTTTATGGGC
TGCCGGAGCCCACCGTAGAGCGCTTTTACGCCGGTCGGCTCTCTCTCTTTGATAAGGCCCGCATTTTGAC
GGGCAAGCCACCGGTTCCGCTGGGCGAAGCCTGGCGGGCGGCGCTGAACCATTTTCCTGACAGACGAGAT
AAAGGATGAAAAAAACCGTTGTGATTGGCGCAGGCTTTGGTGGCCTGGCGCTGGCGATTCGCCTGCAGGC
GGCAGGGATCCCAACCGTACTGCTGGAGCAGCGGGACAAGCCCGGCGGTCGGGCCTACGTCTGGCATGAC
CAGGGCTTTACCTTTGACGCCGGGCCGACGGTGATCACCGATCCTACCGCGCTTGAGGCGCTGTTCACCC
TGGCCGGCAGGCGCATGGAGGATTACGTCAGGCTGCTGCCGGTAAAACCCTTCTACCGACTCTGCTGGGA
GTCCGGGAAGACCCTCGACTATGCTAACGACAGCGCCGAGCTTGAGGCGCAGATTACCCAGTTCAACCCC
CGCGACGTCGAGGGCTACCGGCGCTTTCTGGCTTACTCCCAGGCGGTATTCCAGGAGGGATATTTGCGCC
TCGGCAGCGTGCCGTTCCTCTCTTTTCGCGACATGCTGCGCGCCGGGCCGCAGCTGCTTAAGCTCCAGGC
GTGGCAGAGCGTCTACCAGTCGGTTTCGCGCTTTATTGAGGATGAGCATCTGCGGCAGGCCTTCTCGTTC
CACTCCCTGCTGGTAGGCGGCAACCCCTTCACCACCTCGTCCATCTACACCCTGATCCACGCCCTTGAGC
GGGAGTGGGGGGTCTGGTTCCCTGAGGGCGGCACCGGGGCGCTGGTGAACGGCATGGTGAAGCTGTTTAC
CGATCTGGGCGGGGAGATCGAACTCAACGCCCGGGTCGAAGAGCTGGTGGTGGCCGATAACCGCGTAAGC
CAGGTCCGGCTGGCGGATGGTCGGATCTTTGACACCGACGCCGTAGCCTCGAACGCTGACGTGGTGAACA
CCTATAAAAAGCTGCTCGGCCACCATCCGGTGGGGCAGAAGCGGGCGGCAGCGCTGGAGCGCAAGAGCAT
GAGCAACTCGCTGTTTGTGCTCTACTTCGGCCTGAACCAGCCTCATTCCCAGCTGGCGCACCATACCATC
TGTTTTGGTCCCCGCTACCGGGAGCTGATCGACGAGATCTTTACCGGCAGCGCGCTGGCGGATGACTTCT
CGCTCTACCTGCACTCGCCCTGCGTGACCGATCCCTCGCTCGCGCCTCCCGGCTGCGCCAGCTTCTACGT
GCTGGCCCCGGTGCCGCATCTTGGCAACGCGCCGCTGGACTGGGCGCAGGAGGGGCCGAAGCTGCGCGAC
CGCATCTTTGACTACCTTGAAGAGCGCTATATGCCCGGCCTGCGTAGCCAGCTGGTGACCCAGCGGATCT
TTACCCCGGCAGACTTCCACGACACGCTGGATGCGCATCTGGGATCGGCCTTCTCCATCGAGCCGCTGCT
GACCCAAAGCGCCTGGTTCCGCCCGCACAACCGCGACAGCGACATTGCCAACCTCTACCTGGTGGGCGCA
GGTACTCACCCTGGGGCGGGCATTCCTGGCGTAGTGGCCTCGGCGAAAGCCACCGCCAGCCTGATGATTG
AGGATCTGCAATGAGCCAACCGCCGCTGCTTGACCACGCCACGCAGACCATGGCCAACGGCTCGAAAAGT
TTTGCCACCGCTGCGAAGCTGTTCGACCCGGCCACCCGCCGTAGCGTGCTGATGCTCTACACCTGGTGCC
GCCACTGCGATGACGTCATTGACGACCAGACCCACGGCTTCGCCAGCGAGGCCGCGGCGGAGGAGGAGGC
CACCCAGCGCCTGGCCCGGCTGCGCACGCTGACCCTGGCGGCGTTTGAAGGGGCCGAGATGCAGGATCCG
GCCTTCGCTGCCTTTCAGGAGGTGGCGCTGACCCACGGTATTACGCCCCGCATGGCGCTCGATCACCTCG
ACGGCTTTGCGATGGACGTGGCTCAGACCCGCTATGTCACCTTTGAGGATACGCTGCGCTACTGCTATCA
CGTGGCGGGCGTGGTGGGTCTGATGATGGCCAGGGTGATGGGCGTGCGGGATGAGCGGGTGCTGGATCGC
GCCTGCGATCTGGGGCTGGCCTTCCAGCTGACGAATATCGCCCGGGATATTATTGACGATGCGGCTATTG
ACCGCTGCTATCTGCCCGCCGAGTGGCTGCAGGATGCCGGGCTGACCCCGGAGAACTATGCCGCGCGGGA
GAATCGGGCCGCGCTGGCGCGGGTGGCGGAGCGGCTTATTGATGCCGCAGAGCCGTACTACATCTCCTCC
CAGGCCGGGCTACACGATCTGCCGCCGCGCTGCGCCTGGGCGATCGCCACCGCCCGCAGCGTCTACCGGG
AGATCGGTATTAAGGTAAAAGCGGCGGGAGGCAGCGCCTGGGATCGCCGCCAGCACACCAGCAAAGGTGA
AAAAATTGCCATGCTGATGGCGGCACCGGGGCAGGTTATTCGGGCGAAGACGACGAGGGTGACGCCGCGT
CCGGCCGGTCTTTGGCAGCGTCCCGTTTAGGCGGGCGGCCATGACGTTCACGCAGGATCGCCTGTAGGTC
GGCAGGCTTGCGGGCGTAAATAAAACCGAAGGAGACGCAGCCCTCCCGGCCGCGCACCGCGTGGTGCAGG
CGGTGGGCGACGTAGAGCCGCTTCAGGTAGCCCCGGCGCGGGATCCCGCCTCGCCGTGCTGTCCGGTCTC
AACCTGATCCGCCAGAATCGAGCCAACGGGATCGGCCAGCACGAATTCGGTATGCGGAGAGTGTTTGGCA
AACCATGCCTGCAAGCCACCCAGCGTGCCGCCGGAGCCAACGCCTACTACCACGGCATCAACCCTGCCTG
CCAGCTGGTCGAACAGCTCCGGTGCGGTGGTGGTGGCGTGCGCCAGCGGGTTGGCCGGGTTAGAGAACTG
ATCAATATAGTAAGCACCCGGCGTCTCCTCTGCCAGGCGGCGGGCGTAGTCCTGATAGTACTCCGGGTGG
CCCTTTGTCACGTCGGAGCGGGTCAGGCGCACATCAACACCCAGCGCACGCAGGTGGTAGATCCTCTACG
CCGGACGCATCGTGGCCGGCATCACCGGCGCCACAGGTGCGGTTGCTGGCGCCTATATCGCCGACATCAC
CGATGGGGAAGATCGGGCTCGCCACTTCGGGCTCATGAGCGCTTGTTTCGGCGTGGGTATGGTGGCAGGC
CCCGTGGCCGGGGGACTGTTGGGCGCCATCTCCTTGGGGTCGAATTTGCTTTCGAATTTCTGCCATTCAT
CCGCTTATTATCACTTATTCAGGCGTAGCACCAGGCGTTTAAGGGCACCAATAACTGCCTTAAAAAAATT
ACGCCCCGCCCTGCCACTCATCGCAGTACTGTTGTAATTCATTAAGCATTCTGCCGACATGGAAGCCATC
ACAGACGGCATGATGAACCTGAATCGCCAGCGGCATCAGCACCTTGTCGCCTTGCGTATAATATTTGCCC
ATGGTGAAAACGGGGGCGAAGAAGTTGTCCATATTGGCCACGTTTAAATCAAAACTGGTGAAACTCACCC
AGGGATTGGCTGAGACGAAAAACATATTCTCAATAAACCCTTTAGGGAAATAGGCCAGGTTTTCACCGTA
ACACGCCACATCTTGCGAATATATGTGTAGAAACTGCCGGAAATCGTCGTGGTATTCACTCCAGAGCGAT
GAAAACGTTTCAGTTTGCTCATGGAAAACGGTGTAACAAGGGTGAACACTATCCCATATCACCAGCTCAC
CGTCTTTCATTGCCATACG
Features (pLannotate 1.2.2; 16 found; start..end, strand, type, name):
    220..322     -  promoter       cat promoter: promoter of the E. coli cat gene encoding chloramphenicol acetyltransferase
    443..586     +  mobile_element IS1 (fragment): prokaryotic transposable element IS1
    705..760     -  rep_origin     RSF ori (fragment): Plasmids containing the RSF 1030 origin of replication can be propagated in E. coli cells that contain additional plasmids with compatible origins.
    848..1393    -  rep_origin     p15A ori: Plasmids containing the medium-copy-number p15A origin of replication can be propagated in E. coli cells that contain a second plasmid with the ColE1 origin.
   1505..1533    +  promoter       tet promoter: E. coli promoter for tetracycline efflux protein gene
   1581..1874    +  CDS            TcR (fragment): tetracycline efflux protein; tet; confers resistance to tetracycline
   1993..2913    +  CDS            crtE: CRTE_PSEVU - Experimental evidence at protein level: Swiss-Prot protein existence level 1. Catalyzes the condensation of farnesyl diphosphate (FPP) and isopentenyl diphosphate (IPP) to yield geranylgeranyl diphosphate (GGPP) needed for biosynthesis of carotenoids and diterpenes. From Pseudescherichia vulneris (Escherichia vulneris).
   2979..4019    +  CDS            fni: IDI2_PSEVU - Protein inferred from homology: Swiss-Prot protein existence level 3. Involved in the biosynthesis of isoprenoids. Catalyzes the 1,3-allylic rearrangement of the homoallylic substrate isopentenyl (IPP) to its allylic isomer, dimethylallyl diphosphate (DMAPP). From Pseudescherichia vulneris (Escherichia vulneris).
   4019..4108    +  CDS            crtX (fragment): CRTX_PSEVU - Also known as ugt101. Experimental evidence at protein level: Swiss-Prot protein existence level 1. Catalyzes the glycosylation reaction which converts zeaxanthin to zeaxanthin bis(beta-D-glucoside). The reaction proceeds in two steps with the monoglucoside as an intermediate. From Pseudescherichia vulneris (Escherichia vulneris).
   4111..4449    +  CDS            crtX (fragment): CRTX_PSEVU - Also known as ugt101. Experimental evidence at protein level: Swiss-Prot protein existence level 1. Catalyzes the glycosylation reaction which converts zeaxanthin to zeaxanthin bis(beta-D-glucoside). The reaction proceeds in two steps with the monoglucoside as an intermediate. From Pseudescherichia vulneris (Escherichia vulneris).
   4452..5606    +  CDS            crtY: CRTY_PSEVU - Experimental evidence at protein level: Swiss-Prot protein existence level 1. Catalyzes the cyclization reaction which converts lycopene to beta-carotene. From Pseudescherichia vulneris (Escherichia vulneris).
   5606..7078    +  CDS            crtI: CRTI_PANAN - Experimental evidence at protein level: Swiss-Prot protein existence level 1. Converts 15-cis-phytoene into all-trans-lycopene via the intermediary of all-trans-phytofluene, all-trans-zeta-carotene and all- trans-neurosporene, by the introduction of four double bonds. From Pantoea ananas (Erwinia uredovora).
   7081..8004    +  CDS            crtB: CRTB_PANAN - Experimental evidence at protein level: Swiss-Prot protein existence level 1. Involved in the biosynthesis of carotenoids. Catalyzes the condensation of two molecules of geranylgeranyl diphosphate (GGPP) to give prephytoene diphosphate (PPPP) and the subsequent rearrangement of the cyclopropylcarbinyl intermediate to yield the 15-cis-phytoene isomer. From Pantoea ananas (Erwinia uredovora).
   7988..8164    -  CDS            crtZ (fragment): CRTZ_PANAN - Protein inferred from homology: Swiss-Prot protein existence level 3. Catalyzes the hydroxylation reaction from beta-carotene to zeaxanthin. From Pantoea ananas (Erwinia uredovora).
   8530..8716    +  CDS            TcR (fragment): tetracycline efflux protein; tet; confers resistance to tetracycline
   8819..219     -  CDS            CmR (across the origin): chloramphenicol acetyltransferase; cat; confers resistance to chloramphenicol
